>Addgene plasmid #189547 | pSCM167-Flag-hSFRP1(aa53-169) | addgene full sequence | sequence record 374369 | Addgene NGS Result
GACATTGATTATTGACTAGTTATTAATAGTAATCAATTACGGGGTCATTAGTTCATAGCCCATATATGGA
GTTCCGCGTTACATAACTTACGGTAAATGGCCCGCCTGGCTGACCGCCCAACGACCCCCGCCCATTGACG
TCAATAATGACGTATGTTCCCATAGTAACGCCAATAGGGACTTTCCATTGACGTCAATGGGTGGAGTATT
TACGGTAAACTGCCCACTTGGCAGTACATCAAGTGTATCATATGCCAAGTACGCCCCCTATTGACGTCAA
TGACGGTAAATGGCCCGCCTGGCATTATGCCCAGTACATGACCTTATGGGACTTTCCTACTTGGCAGTAC
ATCTACGTATTAGTCATCGCTATTACCATGGTGATGCGGTTTTGGCAGTACATCAATGGGCGTGGATAGC
GGTTTGACTCACGGGGATTTCCAAGTCTCCACCCCATTGACGTCAATGGGAGTTTGTTTTGGCACCAAAA
TCAACGGGACTTTCCAAAATGTCGTAACAACTCCGCCCCATTGACGCAAATGGGCGGTAGGCGTGTACGG
TGGGAGGTCTATATAAGCAGAGCTCTCTGGCTAACTAGAGAACCCACTGCTTACTGGCTTATCGAAATTA
ATACGACTCACTATAGGGAGACCCAAGCTTATGGACTACAAGGACGACGATGACAAGGGTGGTGGATCCG
AATTATCAACAAGTTTGTACAAAAAAGCAGGCTTCGAAGGAGATAGAACCATGGCCACCAAGCCACCTCA
GTGCGTGGACATCCCCGCGGACCTGCGGCTGTGCCACAACGTGGGCTACAAGAAGATGGTGCTGCCCAAC
CTGCTGGAGCACGAGACCATGGCGGAGGTGAAGCAGCAGGCCAGCAGCTGGGTGCCCCTGCTCAACAAGA
ACTGCCACGCCGGCACCCAGGTCTTCCTCTGCTCGCTCTTCGCGCCCGTCTGCCTGGACCGGCCCATCTA
CCCGTGTCGCTGGCTCTGCGAGGCCGTGCGCGACTCGTGCGAGCCGGTCATGCAGTTCTTCGGCTTCTAC
TGGCCCGAGATGCTTAAGTGTGACAAGTTCCCCGAGGGGGACGTCTGCATCGCCATGAACCCAGCTTTCT
TGTACAAAGTGGTTGATCTAGAGGGCCCTATTCTATAGTGTCACCTAAATGCTAGAGCTCGCTGATCAGC
CTCGACTGTGCCTTCTAGTTGCCAGCCATCTGTTGTTTGCCCCTCCCCCGTGCCTTCCTTGACCCTGGAA
GGTGCCACTCCCACTGTCCTTTCCTAATAAAATGAGGAAATTGCATCGCATTGTCTGAGTAGGTGTCATT
CTATTCTGGGGGGTGGGGTGGGGCAGGACAGCAAGGGGGAGGATTGGGAAGACAATAGCAGGCATGCTGG
GGATGCGGTGGGCTCTATGGCTTCTGAGGCGGAAAGAACCAGCTGGGGCTCTAGGGGGTATCCCC
[124 nt withheld, positions 1466-1589]
C
[91 nt withheld, positions 1591-1681]
A
[49 nt withheld, positions 1683-1731]
CCTTTGACGTTGGAGTCCACGTTCTTT
[37 nt withheld, positions 1759-1795]
ACCCTATCTCGGTCTATTCTTTTGATTTATAAGGGATTTTGCCGATTTCGGCCTATTGGTTAAAAAATGA
GCTGATTTAACAAAAATTTAACGCGAATTAATTCTGTGGAATGTGTGTCAGTTAGGGTGTGGAAAGTCCC
CAGGCTCCCCAGCAGGCAGAAGTATGCAAAGCATGCATCTCAATTAGTCAGCAACCAGGTGTGGAAAGTC
CCCAGGCTCCCCAGCAGGCAGAAGTATGCAAAGCATGCATCTCAATTAGTCAGCAACCATAGTCCCGCCC
CTAACTCCGCCCATCCCGCCCCTAACTCCGCCCAGTTCCGCCCATTCTCCGCCCCATGGCTGACTAATTT
TTTTTATTTATGCAGAGGCCGAGGCCGCCTCTGCCTCTGAGCTATTCCAGAAGTAGTGAGGAGGCTTTTT
TGGAGGCCTAGGCTTTTGCAAAAAGCTCCCGGGAGCTTGTATATCCATTTTCGGATCTGATCAAGAGACA
GGATGAGGATCGTTTCGCATGATTGAACAAGATGGATTGCACGCAGGTTCTCCGGCCGCTTGGGTGGAGA
GGCTATTCGGCTATGACTGGGCACAACAGACAATCGGCTGCTCTGATGCCGCCGTGTTCCGGCTGTCAGC
GCAGGGGCGCCCGGTTCTTTTTGTCAAGACCGACCTGTCCGGTGCCCTGAATGAACTGCAGGACGAGGCA
GCGCGGCTATCGTGGCTGGCCACGACGGGCGTTCCTTGCGCAGCTGTGCTCGACGTTGTCACTGAAGCGG
GAAGGGACTGGCTGCTATTGGGCGAAGTGCCGGGGCAGGATCTCCTGTCATCTCACCTTGCTCCTGCCGA
GAAAGTATCCATCATGGCTGATGCAATGCGGCGGCTGCATACGCTTGATCCGGCTACCTGCCCATTCGAC
CACCAAGCGAAACATCGCATCGAGCGAGCACGTACTCGGATGGAAGCCGGTCTTGTCGATCAGGATGATC
TGGACGAAGAGCATCAGGGGCTCGCGCCAGCCGAACTGTTCGCCAGGCTCAAGGCGCGCATGCCCGACGG
CGAGGATCTCGTCGTGACCCATGGCGATGCCTGCTTGCCGAATATCATGGTGGAAAATGGCCGCTTTTCT
GGATTCATCGACTGTGGCCGGCTGGGTGTGGCGGACCGCTATCAGGACATAGCGTTGGCTACCCGTGATA
TTGCTGAAGAGCTTGGCGGCGAATGGGCTGACCGCTTCCTCGTGCTTTACGGTATCGCCGCTCCCGATTC
GCAGCGCATCGCCTTCTATCGCCTTCTTGACGAGTTCTTCTGAGCGGGACTCTGGGGTTCGAAATGACCG
ACCAAGCGACGCCCAACCTGCCATCACGAGATTTCGATTCCACCGCCGCCTTCTATGAAAGGTTGGGCTT
CGGAATCGTTTTCCGGGACGCCGGCTGGATGATCCTCCAGCGCGGGGATCTCATGCTGGAGTTCTTCGCC
CACCCCAACTTGTTTATTGCAGCTTATAATGGTTACAAATAAAGCAATAGCATCACAAATTTCACAAATA
AAGCATTTTTTTCACTGCATTCTAGTTGTGGTTTGTCCAAACTCATCAATGTATCTTATCATGTCTGTAT
ACCGTCGACCTCTAGCTAGAGCTTGGCGTAATCATGGTCATAGCTGTTTCCTGTGTGAAATTGTTATCCG
CTCACAATTCCACACAACATACGAGCCGGAAGCATAAAGTGTAAAGCCTGGGGTGCCTAATGAGTGAGCT
AACTCACATTAATTGCGTTGCGCTCACTGCCCGCTTTCCAGTCGGGAAACCTGTCGTGCCAGCTGCATTA
ATGAATCGGCCAACGCGCGGGGAGAGGCGGTTTGCGTATTGGGCGCTCTTCCGCTTCCTCGCTCACTGAC
TCGCTGCGCTCGGTCGTTCGGCTGCGGCGAGCGGTATCAGCTCACTCAAAGGCGGTAATACGGTTATCCA
CAGAATCAGGGGATAACGCAGGAAAGAACATGTGAGCAAAAGGCCAGCAAAAGGCCAGGAACCGTAAAAA
GGCCGCGTTGCTGGCGTTTTTCCATAGGCTCCGCCCCCCTGACGAGCATCACAAAAATCGACGCTCAAGT
CAGAGGTGGCGAAACCCGACAGGACTATAAAGATACCAGGCGTTTCCCCCTGGAAGCTCCCTCGTGCGCT
CTCCTGTTCCGACCCTGCCGCTTACCGGATACCTGTCCGCCTTTCTCCCTTCGGGAAGCGTGGCGCTTTC
TCATAGCTCACGCTGTAGGTATCTCAGTTCGGTGTAGGTCGTTCGCTCCAAGCTGGGCTGTGTGCACGAA
CCCCCCGTTCAGCCCGACCGCTGCGCCTTATCCGGTAACTATCGTCTTGAGTCCAACCCGGTAAGACACG
ACTTATCGCCACTGGCAGCAGCCACTGGTAACAGGATTAGCAGAGCGAGGTATGTAGGCGGTGCTACAGA
GTTCTTGAAGTGGTGGCCTAACTACGGCTACACTAGAAGAACAGTATTTGGTATCTGCGCTCTGCTGAAG
CCAGTTACCTTCGGAAAAAGAGTTGGTAGCTCTTGATCCGGCAAACAAACCACCGCTGGTAGCGGTGGTT
TTTTTGTTTGCAAGCAGCAGATTACGCGCAGAAAAAAAGGATCTCAAGAAGATCCTTTGATCTTTTCTAC
GGGGTCTGACGCTCAGTGGAACGAAAACTCACGTTAAGGGATTTTGGTCATGAGATTATCAAAAAGGATC
TTCACCTAGATCCTTTTAAATTAAAAATGAAGTTTTAAATCAATCTAAAGTATATATGAGTAAACTTGGT
CTGACAGTTACCAATGCTTAATCAGTGAGGCACCTATCTCAGCGATCTGTCTATTTCGTTCATCCATAGT
TGCCTGACTCCCCGTCGTGTAGATAACTACGATACGGGAGGGCTTACCATCTGGCCCCAGTGCTGCAATG
ATACCGCGAGACCCACGCTCACCGGCTCCAGATTTATCAGCAATAAACCAGCCAGCCGGAAGGGCCGAGC
GCAGAAGTGGTCCTGCAACTTTATCCGCCTCCATCCAGTCTATTAATTGTTGCCGGGAAGCTAGAGTAAG
TAGTTCGCCAGTTAATAGTTTGCGCAACGTTGTTGCCATTGCTACAGGCATCGTGGTGTCACGCTCGTCG
TTTGGTATGGCTTCATTCAGCTCCGGTTCCCAACGATCAAGGCGAGTTACATGATCCCCCATGTTGTGCA
AAAAAGCGGTTAGCTCCTTCGGTCCTCCGATCGTTGTCAGAAGTAAGTTGGCCGCAGTGTTATCACTCAT
GGTTATGGCAGCACTGCATAATTCTCTTACTGTCATGCCATCCGTAAGATGCTTTTCTGTGACTGGTGAG
TACTCAACCAAGTCATTCTGAGAATAGTGTATGCGGCGACCGAGTTGCTCTTGCCCGGCGTCAATACGGG
ATAATACCGCGCCACATAGCAGAACTTTAAAAGTGCTCATCATTGGAAAACGTTCTTCGGGGCGAAAACT
CTCAAGGATCTTACCGCTGTTGAGATCCAGTTCGATGTAACCCACTCGTGCACCCAACTGATCTTCAGCA
TCTTTTACTTTCACCAGCGTTTCTGGGTGAGCAAAAACAGGAAGGCAAAATGCCGCAAAAAAGGGAATAA
GGGCGACACGGAAATGTTGAATACTCATACTCTTCCTTTTTCAATATTATTGAAGCATTTATCAGGGTTA
TTGTCTCATGAGCGGATACATATTTGAATGTATTTAGAAAAATAAACAAATAGGGGTTCCGCGCACATTT
CCCCGAAAAGTGCCACCTGACGTCGACGGATCGGGAGATCTCCCGATCCCCTATGGTGCACTCTCAGTAC
AATCTGCTCTGATGCCGCATAGTTAAGCCAGTATCTGCTCCCTGCTTGTGTGTTGGAGGTCGCTGAGTAG
TGCGCGAGCAAAATTTAAGCTACAACAAGGCAAGGCTTGACCGACAATTGCATGAAGAATCTGCTTAGGG
TTAGGCGTTTTGCGCTGCTTCGCGATGTACGGGCCAGATATACGCGTT
Features (pLannotate 1.2.2; 24 found; start..end, strand, type, name):
      1..380     +  enhancer       CMV enhancer: human cytomegalovirus immediate early enhancer
    381..584     +  promoter       CMV promoter: human cytomegalovirus (CMV) immediate early promoter
    580..613     +  LTR            5' LTR (truncated) (fragment): truncated 5' long terminal repeat (LTR) from HIV-1
    629..647     +  promoter       T7 promoter: promoter for bacteriophage T7 RNA polymerase
    667..687     +  CDS            FLAG (fragment): FLAG® epitope tag, followed by an enterokinase cleavage site
    709..733     +  protein_bind   attB1: mutant version of attB; recombination site for the Gateway® BP reaction BP Clonase™
    757..1113    +  CDS            SFRP1 (fragment): SFRP1_HUMAN - Also known as FRP, FRP1, SARP2. Experimental evidence at protein level: Swiss-Prot protein existence level 1. Soluble frizzled-related proteins (sFRPS) function as modulators of Wnt signaling through direct interaction with Wnts. They have a role in regulating cell growth and differentiation in specific cell types. SFRP1 decreases intracellular beta-catenin levels (By similarity). Has antiproliferative effects on vascular cells, in vitro and in vivo, and can induce, in vivo, an angiogenic response. In vascular cell cycle, delays the G1 phase and entry into the S phase (By similar
   1109..1133    -  protein_bind   attB2: mutant version of attB; recombination site for the Gateway® BP reaction BP Clonase™
   1152..1170    -  promoter       SP6 promoter: promoter for bacteriophage SP6 RNA polymerase
   1196..1420    +  polyA_signal   bGH poly(A) signal: bovine growth hormone polyadenylation signal
   1424..1445    +  promoter       SV40 promoter (fragment): SV40 enhancer and early promoter
   1466..1894    +  rep_origin     f1 ori (sequence partly withheld): f1 bacteriophage origin of replication; arrow indicates direction of (+) strand synthesis
   1908..2237    +  promoter       SV40 promoter: SV40 enhancer and early promoter
   2304..3095    +  CDS            neo: KKA2_KLEPN - Also known as kan, nptII. Experimental evidence at protein level: Swiss-Prot protein existence level 1. Resistance to kanamycin, neomycin, paromomycin, ribostamycin, butirosin and gentamicin B. From Klebsiella pneumoniae.
   3119..3277    +  CDS            ble (fragment): BLE_KLEPN - Experimental evidence at protein level: Swiss-Prot protein existence level 1. Binding protein with a strong affinity to the bleomycin family of antibiotics. Binds to CL990; an antimitotic-antibiotic compound. From Klebsiella pneumoniae.
   3272..3393    +  polyA_signal   SV40 poly(A) signal: SV40 polyadenylation signal
   3466..3482    -  protein_bind   lac operator: The lac repressor binds to the lac operator to inhibit transcription in E. coli. This inhibition can be relieved by adding lactose or isopropyl-β-D-thiogalactopyranoside (IPTG). lac repressor encoded by lacI
   3490..3520    -  promoter       lac promoter: promoter for the E. coli lac operon
   3535..3556    -  protein_bind   CAP binding site: CAP binding activates transcription in the presence of cAMP. E. coli catabolite activator protein
   3569..3661    -  CDS            lacI (fragment): lac repressor; lacI; The lac repressor binds to the lac operator to inhibit transcription in E. coli. This inhibition can be relieved by adding lactose or isopropyl-β-D-thiogalactopyranoside (IPTG).
   3844..4432    -  rep_origin     ori: high-copy-number ColE1/pMB1/pBR322/pUC origin of replication
   4603..5463    -  CDS            AmpR: β-lactamase; bla; confers resistance to ampicillin, carbenicillin, and related antibiotics
   5464..5568    -  promoter       AmpR promoter: bla
   5627..5679    -  misc_feature   bom (fragment): basis of mobility region from pBR322
