[The description below was written by a language model from this plasmid's Addgene catalogue record and pLannotate feature annotations shown in this document.]
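Description:
pSCM167-Flag-hSFRP1(aa53-169) is a 5.8 kb mammalian expression plasmid built on pSCM167, a customized Gateway-compatible backbone. It is propagated in E. coli as a high-copy plasmid through a ColE1/pUC-type origin, with selection by ampicillin via the β-lactamase gene. An f1 origin is also present. For selection in mammalian cells, the backbone carries a neomycin/kanamycin phosphotransferase (neo) gene driven by the SV40 enhancer/early promoter and terminated by an SV40 polyadenylation signal. Several short annotated fragments (a truncated HIV-1 LTR piece, ble, lacI, bom and the lac promoter/operator region) appear to be backbone remnants or partial matches rather than functional modules.

The expression cassette uses the human cytomegalovirus immediate early enhancer and promoter to drive an N-terminal FLAG epitope. This is followed by an attB1 site, a truncated human SFRP1 coding sequence and an attB2 site, with a bovine growth hormone polyadenylation signal downstream. The attB sites are the scars of Gateway recombination used to insert the fragment. T7 and SP6 promoters flank the cassette and are commonly used as sequencing primer sites or for in vitro transcription.

The insert encodes only amino acids 53–169 of SFRP1, the Frizzled-type cysteine-rich domain (CRD). Full-length SFRP1 is a soluble modulator of Wnt signaling that interacts directly with Wnts. Because the fragment begins at residue 53, it presumably omits the native N-terminal region of the protein. The record does not list any replacement secretion signal. The stated purpose is expression of this isolated domain in mammalian cells, and the FLAG tag allows the fragment to be detected or immunoprecipitated.
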