Addgene plasmid #189547: pSCM167-Flag-hSFRP1(aa53-169)
Purpose: Protein expression of SFRP1 in mammalian cells. Contains only Frizzled cysteine rich domain (CRD)--amino acids 53-169.
Depositing lab: Haian Fu. Depositing organization: Emory University.
Backbone
  Vector backbone: pSCM167 (Fu lab)
  Backbone manufacturer: Customized backbone from Fu lab
  Vector type: Mammalian Expression
Growth in bacteria
  Bacterial resistance: Ampicillin, 100 μg/mL
  Growth temperature: 37°C
  Growth strain: DH5alpha
  Copy number: High Copy
Gene/Insert
  Gene/Insert name: truncated secreted frizzled related protein 1 (alt name: SFRP1; FRP; FRP1; FrzA; FRP-1; SARP2)
  Species: H. sapiens (human)
  Mutation: contains aa53-169
  Entrez Gene: SFRP1 (a.k.a. FRP, FRP-1, FRP1, FrzA, SARP2)
  Tag / fusion protein: Flag (N terminal on insert)
  Cloning method: Gateway Cloning
Terms and licenses: Academic/Nonprofit Terms; Industry Terms: Not Available to Industry
How to cite: pSCM167-Flag-hSFRP1(aa53-169) was a gift from Haian Fu (Addgene plasmid # 189547 ; http://n2t.net/addgene:189547 ; RRID:Addgene_189547)
